Addgene plasmid #133635: ZJOM5
Purpose: Integration of CHS5-GFP as an additional copy in genome, use auxotrophic marker URA3(Candida albicans). Marker for yeast late golgi/early endosome.
Depositing lab: Zhiping Xie. Depositing organization: Shanghai Jiao Tong University. Publication: A Validated Set of Fluorescent-Protein-Based Markers for Major Organelles in Yeast (Saccharomyces cerevisiae). Zhu J, Zhang ZT, Tang SW, Zhao BS, Li H, Song JZ, Li D, Xie Z. MBio. 2019 Sep 3;10(5). pii: mBio.01691-19. doi: 10.1128/mBio.01691-19. PubMed 31481383.
Backbone
  Vector backbone: KT209
  Vector type: Yeast Expression
Growth in bacteria
  Bacterial resistance: Ampicillin, 100 μg/mL
  Growth temperature: 37°C
  Growth strain: DH5alpha
  Copy number: Unknown
Gene/Insert
  Gene/Insert name: p1k-CHS5-GFP
  Species: S. cerevisiae (budding yeast)
  Insert size (bp): 3100
  Entrez Gene: CHS5 (a.k.a. YLR330W, CAL3)
  Tag / fusion protein: EGFP (C terminal on insert)
  Cloning method: Gibson Cloning
Terms and licenses: Academic/Nonprofit Terms; Industry Terms: Not Available to Industry
How to cite: ZJOM5 was a gift from Zhiping Xie (Addgene plasmid # 133635 ; http://n2t.net/addgene:133635 ; RRID:Addgene_133635)
