[The description below was written by a language model from this plasmid's Addgene catalogue record and pLannotate feature annotations shown in this document.]
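Description:
ZJOM5 is a yeast integrating plasmid built on the KT209 backbone. It adds an extra genomic copy of CHS5 fused to GFP in Saccharomyces cerevisiae, giving a fluorescent marker for the late Golgi/early endosome. It has no annotated yeast replication origin (no 2μ or CEN/ARS), consistent with its stated use as an integrating construct. In E. coli it is propagated through a high-copy ColE1/pUC-type origin with ampicillin resistance (AmpR under its own bla promoter). Small remnants of lacI, rop and bom, together with flanking SP6 and T7 promoters, are carried over from the parental cloning vector.

The roughly 3.1 kb insert, named p1k-CHS5-GFP, was assembled by Gibson cloning. The name, and the presence of a fragment of the REC102 coding sequence just upstream of CHS5, suggest that about 1 kb of native upstream sequence serves as the promoter, although the record does not annotate a promoter explicitly. The CHS5 open reading frame encodes a component of the CHS5/6 complex that exports cargo such as the chitin synthase Chs3. It is fused at its C terminus to GFP, which the catalogue lists as EGFP and the sequence annotation identifies as yeast-codon-optimised yeGFP, and is followed by the ADH1 terminator.

Downstream lies the selection cassette, a URA3 gene driven by the Ashbya gossypii TEF promoter and ended by the TEF terminator. The catalogue describes this URA3 as the Candida albicans gene, whereas the automated annotation matched it to the S. cerevisiae protein. Two loxP sites bracket the marker, one of them interrupting the annotated TEF promoter. Because both are annotated on the same strand, Cre should be able to excise URA3 after integration so that the marker can be reused. The plasmid belongs to a validated set of fluorescent organelle markers for budding yeast.
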