Features (pLannotate 1.2.2; 18 found; start..end, strand, type, name):
      1..19      +  promoter       SP6 promoter: promoter for bacteriophage SP6 RNA polymerase
     70..708     +  CDS            REC102 (fragment): TO6BL_YEAST - Experimental evidence at protein level: Swiss-Prot protein existence level 1. Required for formation of the SPO11-mediated double-strand breaks (DSBs) that initiate meiotic recombination. May mediate the interaction between SPO11 subunits during meiosis. Also needed for homolog chromosome pairing, synaptonemal complex formation, and for the proper timing of the first meiotic division. Not required for mitosis and mitotic DNA repair mechanisms. From Saccharomyces cerevisiae (strain ATCC 204508 / S288c) (Baker's yeast).
   1042..3009    +  CDS            CHS5: CHS5_YEAST - Also known as CAL3. Experimental evidence at protein level: Swiss-Prot protein existence level 1. Component of the CHS5/6 complex which mediates export of specific cargo proteins, including chitin synthase CHS3. Also involved in targeting FUS1 to sites of polarized growth. From Saccharomyces cerevisiae (strain ATCC 204508 / S288c) (Baker's yeast).
   3106..3822    +  CDS            yeGFP: yeast-enhanced green fluorescent protein codons optimized for translation in S. cerevisiae and C. albicans
   3843..4030    +  terminator     ADH1 terminator: S. cerevisiae ADH1; transcription terminator for the S. cerevisiae alcohol dehydrogenase 1 (ADH1) gene
   4105..4312    +  promoter       TEF promoter (fragment): Ashbya gossypii TEF promoter
   4313..4346    -  protein_bind   loxP: Cre-mediated recombination occurs in the 8-bp core sequence (GCATACAT). Cre recombinase
   4346..4482    +  promoter       TEF promoter (fragment): Ashbya gossypii TEF promoter
   4501..5289    +  CDS            URA3: PYRF_YEAST - Experimental evidence at protein level: Swiss-Prot protein existence level 1. From Saccharomyces cerevisiae (strain ATCC 204508 / S288c) (Baker's yeast).
   5301..5498    +  terminator     TEF terminator: Ashbya gossypii TEF terminator
   5552..5585    -  protein_bind   loxP: Cre-mediated recombination occurs in the 8-bp core sequence (GCATACAT). Cre recombinase
   5640..5658    -  promoter       T7 promoter: promoter for bacteriophage T7 RNA polymerase
   5680..5733    -  CDS            lacI (fragment): lac repressor; lacI; The lac repressor binds to the lac operator to inhibit transcription in E. coli. This inhibition can be relieved by adding lactose or isopropyl-β-D-thiogalactopyranoside (IPTG).
   5916..6504    -  rep_origin     ori: high-copy-number ColE1/pMB1/pBR322/pUC origin of replication
   6675..7535    -  CDS            AmpR: β-lactamase; bla; confers resistance to ampicillin, carbenicillin, and related antibiotics
   7536..7640    -  promoter       AmpR promoter: bla
   7735..7770    +  CDS            rop (fragment): Rop protein, which maintains plasmids at low copy number; rop
   7872..7923    +  misc_feature   bom (fragment): basis of mobility region from pBR322
>Addgene plasmid #133635 | ZJOM5 | addgene full sequence | sequence record 267441 | Addgene NGS Result
ATTTAGGTGACACTATAGAACGCGGCCGCCAGCTGAAGCTTCTAACTATAATAACTGGTAGCTTTGTCAC
TCGTACCAGGAAAAGTGAAGATTAAACTGAATTTTAAAATGAACGATCGATTAGTTACGGAAGAGCAAGA
GTTGTTTACAAAATTGCGCGAGATTGTAGGTTCAAGTATTCGCTTTTGGGAGGAACAACTGTTTTATCAA
GTTCAAGATGTAAGCACCATAGAAAACCACGTCATTCTCAGTTTAAAATGTACAATTTTAACGGATGCTC
AGATAAGTACGTTCATAAGCAAACCCAGAGAGCTTCATACGCATGCCAAAGGATATCCTGAAATCTATTA
CCTTTCCGAGTTATCAACAACTGTCAATTTTTTTTCTAAAGAGGGAAACTATGTCGAAATAAGCCAGGTT
ATTCCTCATTTTAATGAATATTTTTCCTCTTTAATAGTGTCTCAATTGGAATTTGAATACCCGATGGTCT
TCTCCATGATTTCAAGGCTCCGATTGAAGTGGCAACAAAGTTCGCTCGCTCCGATATCCTACGCCCTAAC
GAGCAATTCAGTACTTCTTCCAATAATGCTTAACATGATTGCCCAAGACAAATCTTCAACAACCGCGTAT
CAAATTCTGTGTCGAAGAAGAGGTCCTCCAATTCAGAATTTTCAAATTTTTTCCTTACCGGCTGTAACGT
ACAATAAGTAGCATGCATAAAATATAATTTAATCAAATACTTTTGGGCAATTAAAATTTTAGTTAACAAT
AGTTATGCAATGCGCTTTATGTTCATATGATACCGTTTATAAGCTATTGCCATATCCTTATCTTATTGCT
TCCAGTAGCCTCGAGTCGACCACTAAAAAGATGTCACTTAAGACGGAAATTATGTAGCTGCACTTCTTTT
TTAACAAGTTCGGTCGGCCCTTCAAGTTCTCCTTTCTAAAGCCTCATTATTTATTGCGTAGATGCTAAAT
GTTATCGCGGTTTAGCTTGCATGTTACGTTTCCGTTTTAGAACCTGGTCGAGTAGCGAATAATGTCTTCA
GTTGATGTACTGTTAACAGTAGGTAAGTTGGATGCCTCATTGGCGTTACTGACTACTCAGGATCATCATG
TTATTGAGTTTCCTACAGTATTATTACCAGAAAATGTTAAAGCTGGATCTATCATAAAAATGCAAGTTTC
ACAAAATTTAGAGGAGGAAAAAAAACAAAGGAATCATTTTAAGAGTATACAAGCCAAAATTTTGGAGAAG
TATGGTACCCATAAACCGGAGAGCCCAGTTTTGAAAATTGTTAACGTTACGCAAACGAGCTGTGTTCTAG
CATGGGATCCATTGAAACTTGGCTCAGCAAAATTGAAATCACTGATCCTTTATAGGAAGGGAATACGTTC
AATGGTAATTCCAAATCCATTCAAAGTGACTACCACGAAAATATCCGGTCTTTCCGTTGATACGCCATAC
GAATTTCAATTGAAACTGATAACCACGTCAGGAACATTATGGTCTGAAAAGGTTATATTGCGTACACATA
AGATGACTGACATGTCTGGTATCACTGTATGTTTGGGTCCATTGGATCCATTGAAAGAAATTTCAGACTT
ACAGATATCCCAATGTTTGTCTCACATCGGGGCGAGACCTTTACAACGTCATGTTGCGATAGATACTACG
CATTTTGTCTGTAACGATCTAGACAATGAAGAAAGCAATGAAGAGCTTATAAGGGCAAAACATAACAACA
TACCAATTGTCAGACCGGAATGGGTGAGAGCTTGTGAGGTTGAGAAAAGAATCGTTGGTGTTAGAGGATT
TTACTTAGATGCAGATCAAAGTATACTGAAAAACTACACATTCCCACCAGTTAATGAGGAAGAACTTTCG
TACTCAAAGGAGAATGAGCCGGTAGCCGAAGTAGCGGATGAAAATAAGATGCCCGAGGACACAACAGATG
TCGAACAGGTTGCATCACCTAATGACAATGAGAGTAATCCTTCAGAAGCTAAGGAACAAGGAGAAAAGAG
TGGACATGAAACTGCCCCAGTAAGTCCTGTAGAAGATCCATTGCATGCTTCGACGGCTTTGGAGAATGAA
ACCACCATCGAAACCGTCAACCCCTCCGTAAGAAGTTTGAAAAGCGAACCTGTTGGTACTCCCAATATAG
AGGAAAACAAAGCGGACTCTTCCGCAGAAGCCGTGGTAGAAGAACCGAATGAAGCTGTGGCTGAAAGTTC
TCCAAATGAAGAAGCAACGGGACAGAAAAGTGAGGATACCGATACACATTCTAACGAACAAGCTGATAAT
GGATTTGTACAGACTGAAGAAGTAGCTGAAAACAACATAACCACAGAAAGTGCAGGGGAAAATAACGAAC
CTGCAGATGATGCAGCAATGGAATTTGGACGTCCAGAAGCTGAAATTGAAACTCCAGAAGTAAATGAGTC
TATAGAAGATGCCAATGAACCTGCGGAGGATTCCAATGAACCTGTGGAGGATTCCAACAAACCTGTGAAG
GATTCCAACAAACCTGTGGAGGATTCCAACAAACCTGTGGAGGATTCCAACAAACCTGTGGAGGATTCCA
ACAAACCTGTGGAGGATGCCAATGAACCTGTGGAAGATACCAGTGAACCTGTGGAGGATGCCGGTGAACC
CGTACAAGAAACCAACGAGTTTACTACCGACATTGCCTCTCCAAGACATCAAGAAGAAGATATAGAACTT
GAAGCCGAACCTAAAGATGCTACCGAAAGTGTTGCAGTCGAGCCATCCAATGAAGATGTAAAACCAGAAG
AAAAAGGTTCAGAGGCAGAAGACGATATCAACAACGTTTCCAAGGAGGCTGCCTCTGGTGAGAGTACTAC
CCACCAAAAAACTGAGGCCTCTGCTTCTCTTGAAAGCAGTGCCGTCACGGAAGAACAAGAGACAACGGAA
GCCGAAGTAAATACAGATGACGTTTTGTCCACTAAAGAAGCTAAAAAAAATACTGGCAACAGCAACAGTA
ATAAGAAGAAGAATAAGAAGAATAAGAAGAAAGGGAAAAAGAAAGCTTCGTACGCTGCAGGTCGACGGAT
CGGTGACGGTGCTGGTTTAATTAACATGTCTAAAGGTGAAGAATTATTCACTGGTGTTGTCCCAATTTTG
GTTGAATTAGATGGTGATGTTAATGGTCACAAATTTTCTGTCTCCGGTGAAGGTGAAGGTGATGCTACTT
ACGGTAAATTGACCTTAAAATTTATTTGTACTACTGGTAAATTGCCAGTTCCATGGCCAACCTTAGTCAC
TACTTTAACTTATGGTGTTCAATGTTTTTCTAGATACCCAGATCATATGAAACAACATGACTTTTTCAAG
TCTGCCATGCCAGAAGGTTATGTTCAAGAAAGAACTATTTTTTTCAAAGATGACGGTAACTACAAGACCA
GAGCTGAAGTCAAGTTTGAAGGTGATACCTTAGTTAATAGAATCGAATTAAAAGGTATTGATTTTAAAGA
AGATGGTAACATTTTAGGTCACAAATTGGAATACAACTATAACTCTCACAATGTTTACATCATGGCTGAC
AAACAAAAGAATGGTATCAAAGTTAACTTCAAAATTAGACACAACATTGAAGATGGTTCTGTTCAATTAG
CTGACCATTATCAACAAAATACTCCAATTGGTGATGGTCCAGTCTTGTTACCAGACAACCATTACTTATC
CACTCAATCTGCCTTATCCAAAGATCCAAACGAAAAGAGAGACCACATGGTCTTGTTAGAATTTGTTACT
GCTGCTGGTATTACCCATGGTATTGATGAATTGTACAAATAAGGCGCGCCACTTCTAAATAAGCGAATTT
CTTATGATTTATGATTTTTATTATTAAATAAGTTATAAAAAAAATAAGTGTATACAAATTTTAAAGTGAC
TCTTAGGTTTTAAAACGAAAATTCTTATTCTTGAGTAACTCTTTCCTGTAGGTCAGGTTGCTTTCTCAGG
TATAGTATGAGGTCGCTCTTATTGACCACACCTCTACCGGCAGATCCGCTAGGGATAACAGGGTAATATA
GATCTGTTTAGCTTGCCTCGTCCCCGCCGGGTCACCCGGCCAGCGACATGGAGGCCCAGAATACCCTCCT
TGACAGTCTTGACGTGCGCAGCTCAGGGGCATGATGTGACTGTCGCCCGTACATTTAGCCCATACATCCC
CATGTATAATCATTTGCATCCATACATTTTGATGGCCGCACGGCGCGAAGCAAAAATTACGGCTCCTCGC
TGCGGACCTGCGAGCAGGGAAACGCTCCCCTCACAGACGCGTATAACTTCGTATAATGTATGCTATACGA
AGTTATTGAATTGTCCCCACGCCGCGCCCCTGTAGAGAAATATAAAAGGTTAGGATTTGCCACTGAGGTT
CTTCTTTCATATACTTCCTTTTAAAATCTTGCTAGGATACAGTTCTCACATCACATCCGAACATAAACAA
CCATGACAGTCAACACTAAGACCTATAGTGAGAGAGCAGAAACTCATGCCTCACCAGTAGCACAACGATT
ATTTCGATTAATGGAACTGAAGAAAACCAATTTATGTGCATCAATTGATGTTGATACCACTAAGGAATTC
CTTGAATTAATTGATAAATTGGGTCCTTATGTATGCTTAATCAAGACTCATATTGATATAATCAATGATT
TTTCCTATGAATCCACTATTGAACCATTATTAGAACTTTCACGTAAACATCAATTTATGATTTTTGAAGA
TAGAAAATTTGCTGATATTGGTAATACCGTGAAGAAACAATATATTGGTGGAGTTTATAAAATTAGTAGT
TGGGCAGATATTACTAATGCTCATGGTGTCACTGGGAATGGAGTAGTTGAAGGATTAAAACAGGGAGCTA
AAGAAACCACCACCAACCAAGAGCCAAGAGGGTTATTGATGTTAGCTGAATTATCATCAGTGGGATCATT
AGCATATGGAGAATATTCTCAAAAAACTGTTGAAATTGCTAAATCCGATAAGGAATTTGTTATTGGATTT
ATTGCCCAACGTGATATGGGTGGACAAGAAGAAGGATTTGATTGGCTTATTATGACACCTGGAGTTGGAT
TAGATGATAAAGGTGATGGATTAGGACAACAATATAGAACTGTTGATGAAGTTGTTAGCACTGGAACTGA
TATTATCATTGTTGGTAGAGGATTGTTTGGTAAAGGAAGAGATCCAGATATTGAAGGTAAAAGGTATAGA
GATGCTGGTTGGAATGCTTATTTGAAAAAGACTGGCCAATTATAATCAGTACTGACAATAAAAAGATTCT
TGTTTTCAAGAACTTGTCATTTGTATAGTTTTTTTATATTGTAGTTGTTCTATTTTAATCAAATGTTAGC
GTGATTTATATTTTTTTTCGCCTCGACATCATCTGCCCAGATGCGAAGTTAAGTGCGCAGAAAGTAATAT
CATGCGTCAATCGTATGTGAATGCTGGTCGCTATACTGCTGTCGATTCGATACTAACGCCGCCATCCAGT
GTCGAAAACGAGCTCGAATTCATAACTTCGTATAATGTATGCTATACGAAGTTATATCGATGATATCAGA
TCCACTAGTGGCCTATGCGGCCGCGGATCTGCCGGTCTCCCTATAGTGAGTCGTATTAATTTCGATAAGC
CAGGTTAACCTGCATTAATGAATCGGCCAACGCGCGGGGAGAGGCGGTTTGCGTATTGGGCGCTCTTCCG
CTTCCTCGCTCACTGACTCGCTGCGCTCGGTCGTTCGGCTGCGGCGAGCGGTATCAGCTCACTCAAAGGC
GGTAATACGGTTATCCACAGAATCAGGGGATAACGCAGGAAAGAACATGTGAGCAAAAGGCCAGCAAAAG
GCCAGGAACCGTAAAAAGGCCGCGTTGCTGGCGTTTTTCCATAGGCTCCGCCCCCCTGACGAGCATCACA
AAAATCGACGCTCAAGTCAGAGGTGGCGAAACCCGACAGGACTATAAAGATACCAGGCGTTTCCCCCTGG
AAGCTCCCTCGTGCGCTCTCCTGTTCCGACCCTGCCGCTTACCGGATACCTGTCCGCCTTTCTCCCTTCG
GGAAGCGTGGCGCTTTCTCATAGCTCACGCTGTAGGTATCTCAGTTCGGTGTAGGTCGTTCGCTCCAAGC
TGGGCTGTGTGCACGAACCCCCCGTTCAGCCCGACCGCTGCGCCTTATCCGGTAACTATCGTCTTGAGTC
CAACCCGGTAAGACACGACTTATCGCCACTGGCAGCAGCCACTGGTAACAGGATTAGCAGAGCGAGGTAT
GTAGGCGGTGCTACAGAGTTCTTGAAGTGGTGGCCTAACTACGGCTACACTAGAAGAACAGTATTTGGTA
TCTGCGCTCTGCTGAAGCCAGTTACCTTCGGAAAAAGAGTTGGTAGCTCTTGATCCGGCAAACAAACCAC
CGCTGGTAGCGGTGGTTTTTTTGTTTGCAAGCAGCAGATTACGCGCAGAAAAAAAGGATCTCAAGAAGAT
CCTTTGATCTTTTCTACGGGGTCTGACGCTCAGTGGAACGAAAACTCACGTTAAGGGATTTTGGTCATGA
GATTATCAAAAAGGATCTTCACCTAGATCCTTTTAAATTAAAAATGAAGTTTTAAATCAATCTAAAGTAT
ATATGAGTAAACTTGGTCTGACAGTTACCAATGCTTAATCAGTGAGGCACCTATCTCAGCGATCTGTCTA
TTTCGTTCATCCATAGTTGCCTGACTCCCCGTCGTGTAGATAACTACGATACGGGAGGGCTTACCATCTG
GCCCCAGTGCTGCAATGATACCGCGAGACCCACGCTCACCGGCTCCAGATTTATCAGCAATAAACCAGCC
AGCCGGAAGGGCCGAGCGCAGAAGTGGTCCTGCAACTTTATCCGCCTCCATCCAGTCTATTAATTGTTGC
CGGGAAGCTAGAGTAAGTAGTTCGCCAGTTAATAGTTTGCGCAACGTTGTTGCCATTGCTACAGGCATCG
TGGTGTCACGCTCGTCGTTTGGTATGGCTTCATTCAGCTCCGGTTCCCAACGATCAAGGCGAGTTACATG
ATCCCCCATGTTGTGCAAAAAAGCGGTTAGCTCCTTCGGTCCTCCGATCGTTGTCAGAAGTAAGTTGGCC
GCAGTGTTATCACTCATGGTTATGGCAGCACTGCATAATTCTCTTACTGTCATGCCATCCGTAAGATGCT
TTTCTGTGACTGGTGAGTACTCAACCAAGTCATTCTGAGAATAGTGTATGCGGCGACCGAGTTGCTCTTG
CCCGGCGTCAATACGGGATAATACCGCGCCACATAGCAGAACTTTAAAAGTGCTCATCATTGGAAAACGT
TCTTCGGGGCGAAAACTCTCAAGGATCTTACCGCTGTTGAGATCCAGTTCGATGTAACCCACTCGTGCAC
CCAACTGATCTTCAGCATCTTTTACTTTCACCAGCGTTTCTGGGTGAGCAAAAACAGGAAGGCAAAATGC
CGCAAAAAAGGGAATAAGGGCGACACGGAAATGTTGAATACTCATACTCTTCCTTTTTCAATATTATTGA
AGCATTTATCAGGGTTATTGTCTCATGAGCGGATACATATTTGAATGTATTTAGAAAAATAAACAAATAG
GGGTTCCGCGCACATTTCCCCGAAAAGTGCCACCTGACGTCTAAGAAACCATTATTATCATGACATTAAC
CTATAAAAATAGGCGTATCACGAGGCCCTTTCGTCTCGCGCGTTTCGGTGATGACGGTGAAAACCTCTGA
CACATGCAGCTCCCGGAGACGGTCACAGCTTGTCTGTAAGCGGATGCCGGGAGCAGACAAGCCCGTCAGG
GCGCGTCAGCGGGTGTTGGCGGGTGTCGGGGCTGGCTTAACTATGCGGCATCAGAGCAGATTGTACTGAG
AGTGCACCATATGGACATATTGTCGTTAGAACGCGGCTACAATTAATACATAACCTTATGTATCATACAC
ATACG
